>Addgene plasmid #227363 | pGEX-parkin L107K | addgene full sequence | sequence record 461655 | Addgene NGS Result
ACGTTATCGACTGCACGGTGCACCAATGCTTCTGGCGTCAGGCAGCCATCGGAAGCTGTGGTATGGCTGT
GCAGGTCGTAAATCACTGCATAATTCGTGTCGCTCAAGGCGCACTCCCGTTCTGGATAATGTTTTTTGCG
CCGACATCATAACGGTTCTGGCAAATATTCTGAAATGAGCTGTTGACAATTAATCATCGGCTCGTATAAT
GTGTGGAATTGTGAGCGGATAACAATTTCACACAGGAAACAGTATTCATGTCCCCTATACTAGGTTATTG
GAAAATTAAGGGCCTTGTGCAACCCACTCGACTTCTTTTGGAATATCTTGAAGAAAAATATGAAGAGCAT
TTGTATGAGCGCGATGAAGGTGATAAATGGCGAAACAAAAAGTTTGAATTGGGTTTGGAGTTTCCCAATC
TTCCTTATTATATTGATGGTGATGTTAAATTAACACAGTCTATGGCCATCATACGTTATATAGCTGACAA
GCACAACATGTTGGGTGGTTGTCCAAAAGAGCGTGCAGAGATTTCAATGCTTGAAGGAGCGGTTTTGGAT
ATTAGATACGGTGTTTCGAGAATTGCATATAGTAAAGACTTTGAAACTCTCAAAGTTGATTTTCTTAGCA
AGCTACCTGAAATGCTGAAAATGTTCGAAGATCGTTTATGTCATAAAACATATTTAAATGGTGATCATGT
AACCCATCCTGACTTCATGTTGTATGACGCTCTTGATGTTGTTTTATACATGGACCCAATGTGCCTGGAT
GCGTTCCCAAAATTAGTTTGTTTTAAAAAACGTATTGAAGCTATCCCACAAATTGATAAGTACTTGAAAT
CCAGCAAGTATATAGCATGGCCTTTGCAGGGCTGGCAAGCCACGTTTGGTGGTGGCGACCATCCTCCAAA
ATCGGATCTGGAAGTTCTGTTCCAGGGGCCCCTGGGATCCATGATCGTTTTCGTTCGTTTCAACTCTTCT
CACGGTTTCCCGGTTGAAGTTGACTCTGACACCTCTATCTTCCAGCTGAAAGAAGTTGTTGCGAAACGTC
AGGGTGTTCCAGCAGACCAGCTGCGTGTTATCTTCGCAGGTAAAGAACTGCGTAACGACTGGACCGTTCA
GAACTGCGATCTGGATCAGCAGTCTATCGTTCACATCGTTCAGCGTCCGTGGCGTAAAGGTCAGGAAATG
AACGCGACTGGTGGTGACGACCCGCGTAACGCGGCGGGTGGTTGTGAACGTGAACCGCAGTCTCTGACAC
GTGTTGACAAGTCTTCCTCTGTTCTGCCGGGTGACTCCGTTGGTCTGGCCGTAATTCTGCACACCGACTC
TCGTAAAGACTCCCCGCCGGCTGGTTCTCCGGCGGGTCGCTCTATCTACAACTCTTTCTACGTGTACTGC
AAAGGTCCGTGCCAGCGTGTACAGCCGGGTAAACTGCGTGTTCAGTGTTCCACTTGCCGTCAGGCGACCC
TGACCCTGACCCAGGGTCCGAGCTGCTGGGACGACGTTCTGATCCCGAACCGTATGTCCGGTGAATGTCA
GTCCCCGCACTGTCCGGGTACCTCCGCAGAATTTTTCTTTAAATGCGGTGCCCACCCGACCTCTGACAAA
GAAACCTCTGTTGCTCTGCACCTGATCGCTACCAACTCCCGTAACATCACCTGCATCACCTGCACCGACG
TTCGCTCCCCGGTTCTGGTTTTTCAGTGCAACTCTCGTCACGTTATCTGCCTGGATTGCTTCCACCTGTA
CTGCGTTACTCGTCTGAATGACCGCCAGTTCGTTCACGACCCGCAGCTGGGCTACTCTCTGCCGTGCGTT
GCGGGTTGCCCGAACTCCCTGATTAAAGAACTGCACCACTTCCGTATCCTGGGCGAGGAACAGTACAACC
GTTACCAGCAGTACGGCGCTGAAGAATGCGTTCTGCAGATGGGTGGCGTTCTGTGCCCGCGTCCGGGTTG
CGGCGCGGGCCTGCTGCCGGAACCGGACCAGCGTAAAGTGACGTGTGAAGGTGGTAACGGTTTAGGTTGC
GGCTTCGCGTTCTGTCGTGAATGCAAAGAAGCATATCATGAAGGTGAATGTTCCGCAGTTTTTGAAGCTA
GCGGCACCACTACCCAGGCGTACCGTGTTGATGAACGTGCTGCTGAACAGGCTCGTTGGGAAGCAGCAAG
TAAAGAAACTATTAAAAAGACCACTAAACCGTGTCCGCGTTGCCACGTTCCGGTTGAAAAGAACGGTGGT
TGCATGCACATGAAATGCCCGCAGCCGCAGTGCCGTCTGGAATGGTGCTGGAACTGCGGTTGCGAATGGA
ACCGTGTTTGCATGGGTGACCACTGGTTCGACGTTTAGCTCGAGCGGCCGCATCGTGACTGACTGACGAT
CTGCCTCGCGCGTTTCGGTGATGACGGTGAAAACCTCTGACACATGCAGCTCCCGGAGACGGTCACAGCT
TGTCTGTAAGCGGATGCCGGGAGCAGACAAGCCCGTCAGGGCGCGTCAGCGGGTGTTGGCGGGTGTCGGG
GCGCAGCCATGACCCAGTCACGTAGCGATAGCGGAGTGTATAATTCTTGAAGACGAAAGGGCCTCGTGAT
ACGCCTATTTTTATAGGTTAATGTCATGATAATAATGGTTTCTTAGACGTCAGGTGGCACTTTTCGGGGA
AATGTGCGCGGAACCCCTATTTGTTTATTTTTCTAAATACATTCAAATATGTATCCGCTCATGAGACAAT
AACCCTGATAAATGCTTCAATAATATTGAAAAAGGAAGAGTATGAGTATTCAACATTTCCGTGTCGCCCT
TATTCCCTTTTTTGCGGCATTTTGCCTTCCTGTTTTTGCTCACCCAGAAACGCTGGTGAAAGTAAAAGAT
GCTGAAGATCAGTTGGGTGCACGAGTGGGTTACATCGAACTGGATCTCAACAGCGGTAAGATCCTTGAGA
GTTTTCGCCCCGAAGAACGTTTTCCAATGATGAGCACTTTTAAAGTTCTGCTATGTGGCGCGGTATTATC
CCGTGTTGACGCCGGGCAAGAGCAACTCGGTCGCCGCATACACTATTCTCAGAATGACTTGGTTGAGTAC
TCACCAGTCACAGAAAAGCATCTTACGGATGGCATGACAGTAAGAGAATTATGCAGTGCTGCCATAACCA
TGAGTGATAACACTGCGGCCAACTTACTTCTGACAACGATCGGAGGACCGAAGGAGCTAACCGCTTTTTT
GCACAACATGGGGGATCATGTAACTCGCCTTGATCGTTGGGAACCGGAGCTGAATGAAGCCATACCAAAC
GACGAGCGTGACACCACGATGCCTGCAGCAATGGCAACAACGTTGCGCAAACTATTAACTGGCGAACTAC
TTACTCTAGCTTCCCGGCAACAATTAATAGACTGGATGGAGGCGGATAAAGTTGCAGGACCACTTCTGCG
CTCGGCCCTTCCGGCTGGCTGGTTTATTGCTGATAAATCTGGAGCCGGTGAGCGTGGGTCTCGCGGTATC
ATTGCAGCACTGGGGCCAGATGGTAAGCCCTCCCGTATCGTAGTTATCTACACGACGGGGAGTCAGGCAA
CTATGGATGAACGAAATAGACAGATCGCTGAGATAGGTGCCTCACTGATTAAGCATTGGTAACTGTCAGA
CCAAGTTTACTCATATATACTTTAGATTGATTTAAAACTTCATTTTTAATTTAAAAGGATCTAGGTGAAG
ATCCTTTTTGATAATCTCATGACCAAAATCCCTTAACGTGAGTTTTCGTTCCACTGAGCGTCAGACCCCG
TAGAAAAGATCAAAGGATCTTCTTGAGATCCTTTTTTTCTGCGCGTAATCTGCTGCTTGCAAACAAAAAA
ACCACCGCTACCAGCGGTGGTTTGTTTGCCGGATCAAGAGCTACCAACTCTTTTTCCGAAGGTAACTGGC
TTCAGCAGAGCGCAGATACCAAATACTGTCCTTCTAGTGTAGCCGTAGTTAGGCCACCACTTCAAGAACT
CTGTAGCACCGCCTACATACCTCGCTCTGCTAATCCTGTTACCAGTGGCTGCTGCCAGTGGCGATAAGTC
GTGTCTTACCGGGTTGGACTCAAGACGATAGTTACCGGATAAGGCGCAGCGGTCGGGCTGAACGGGGGGT
TCGTGCACACAGCCCAGCTTGGAGCGAACGACCTACACCGAACTGAGATACCTACAGCGTGAGCTATGAG
AAAGCGCCACGCTTCCCGAAGGGAGAAAGGCGGACAGGTATCCGGTAAGCGGCAGGGTCGGAACAGGAGA
GCGCACGAGGGAGCTTCCAGGGGGAAACGCCTGGTATCTTTATAGTCCTGTCGGGTTTCGCCACCTCTGA
CTTGAGCGTCGATTTTTGTGATGCTCGTCAGGGGGGCGGAGCCTATGGAAAAACGCCAGCAACGCGGCCT
TTTTACGGTTCCTGGCCTTTTGCTGGCCTTTTGCTCACATGTTCTTTCCTGCGTTATCCCCTGATTCTGT
GGATAACCGTATTACCGCCTTTGAGTGAGCTGATACCGCTCGCCGCAGCCGAACGACCGAGCGCAGCGAG
TCAGTGAGCGAGGAAGCGGAAGAGCGCCTGATGCGGTATTTTCTCCTTACGCATCTGTGCGGTATTTCAC
ACCGCATAAATTCCGACACCATCGAATGGTGCAAAACCTTTCGCGGTATGGCATGATAGCGCCCGGAAGA
GAGTCAATTCAGGGTGGTGAATGTGAAACCAGTAACGTTATACGATGTCGCAGAGTATGCCGGTGTCTCT
TATCAGACCGTTTCCCGCGTGGTGAACCAGGCCAGCCACGTTTCTGCGAAAACGCGGGAAAAAGTGGAAG
CGGCGATGGCGGAGCTGAATTACATTCCCAACCGCGTGGCACAACAACTGGCGGGCAAACAGTCGTTGCT
GATTGGCGTTGCCACCTCCAGTCTGGCCCTGCACGCGCCGTCGCAAATTGTCGCGGCGATTAAATCTCGC
GCCGATCAACTGGGTGCCAGCGTGGTGGTGTCGATGGTAGAACGAAGCGGCGTCGAAGCCTGTAAAGCGG
CGGTGCACAATCTTCTCGCGCAACGCGTCAGTGGGCTGATCATTAACTATCCGCTGGATGACCAGGATGC
CATTGCTGTGGAAGCTGCCTGCACTAATGTTCCGGCGTTATTTCTTGATGTCTCTGACCAGACACCCATC
AACAGTATTATTTTCTCCCATGAAGACGGTACGCGACTGGGCGTGGAGCATCTGGTCGCATTGGGTCACC
AGCAAATCGCGCTGTTAGCGGGCCCATTAAGTTCTGTCTCGGCGCGTCTGCGTCTGGCTGGCTGGCATAA
ATATCTCACTCGCAATCAAATTCAGCCGATAGCGGAACGGGAAGGCGACTGGAGTGCCATGTCCGGTTTT
CAACAAACCATGCAAATGCTGAATGAGGGCATCGTTCCCACTGCGATGCTGGTTGCCAACGATCAGATGG
CGCTGGGCGCAATGCGCGCCATTACCGAGTCCGGGCTGCGCGTTGGTGCGGATATCTCGGTAGTGGGATA
CGACGATACCGAAGACAGCTCATGTTATATCCCGCCGTCAACCACCATCAAACAGGATTTTCGCCTGCTG
GGGCAAACCAGCGTGGACCGCTTGCTGCAACTCTCTCAGGGCCAGGCGGTGAAGGGCAATCAGCTGTTGC
CCGTCTCACTGGTGAAAAGAAAAACCACCCTGGCGCCCAATACGCAAACCGCCTCTCCCCGCGCGTTGGC
CGATTCATTAATGCAGCTGGCACGACAGGTTTCCCGACTGGAAAGCGGGCAGTGAGCGCAACGCAATTAA
TGTGAGTTAGCTCACTCATTAGGCACCCCAGGCTTTACACTTTATGCTTCCGGCTCGTATGTTGTGTGGA
ATTGTGAGCGGATAACAATTTCACACAGGAAACAGCTATGACCATGATTACGGATTCACTGGCCGTCGTT
TTACAACGTCGTGACTGGGAAAACCCTGGCGTTACCCAACTTAATCGCCTTGCAGCACATCCCCCTTTCG
CCAGCTGGCGTAATAGCGAAGAGGCCCGCACCGATCGCCCTTCCCAACAGTTGCGCAGCCTGAATGGCGA
ATGGCGCTTTGCCTGGTTTCCGGCACCAGAAGCGGTGCCGGAAAGCTGGCTGGAGTGCGATCTTCCTGAG
GCCGATACTGTCGTCGTCCCCTCAAACTGGCAGATGCACGGTTACGATGCGCCCATCTACACCAACGTAA
CCTATCCCATTACGGTCAATCCGCCGTTTGTTCCCACGGAGAATCCGACGGGTTGTTACTCGCTCACATT
TAATGTTGATGAAAGCTGGCTACAGGAAGGCCAGACGCGAATTATTTTTGATGGCGTTGGAATT
Features (pLannotate 1.2.2; 17 found; start..end, strand, type, name):
      6..107     -  CDS            yciV (fragment): RNAAM_ECOLI - Also known as trpH From Escherichia coli (strain K12).
    183..211     +  promoter       tac promoter: strong E. coli promoter; hybrid between the trp and lac UV5 promoters
    219..235     +  protein_bind   lac operator: The lac repressor binds to the lac operator to inhibit transcription in E. coli. This inhibition can be relieved by adding lactose or isopropyl-β-D-thiogalactopyranoside (IPTG). lac repressor encoded by lacI
    258..911     +  CDS            GST26_SCHJA: Experimental evidence at protein level: Swiss-Prot protein existence level 1. GST isoenzymes appear to play a central role in the parasite detoxification system. Other functions are also suspected including a role in increasing the solubility of haematin in the parasite gut. From Schistosoma japonicum (Blood fluke).
    951..2345    +  CDS            PRKN: PRKN_HUMAN - Also known as PARK2. Experimental evidence at protein level: Swiss-Prot protein existence level 1. Functions within a multiprotein E3 ubiquitin ligase complex, catalyzing the covalent attachment of ubiquitin moieties onto substrate proteins (PubMed:10888878, PubMed:10973942, PubMed:11431533, PubMed:12150907, PubMed:12628165, PubMed:15105460, PubMed:16135753, PubMed:21376232, PubMed:21532592, PubMed:23754282, PubMed:23620051, PubMed:24660806, PubMed:24751536, PubMed:32047033, PubMed:29311685, PubMed:22396657). Substrates include SYT11 and VDAC1 (PubMed:32047033, PubMed:29311685). O
   2381..2420    +  CDS            rop (fragment): Rop protein, which maintains plasmids at low copy number; rop
   2522..2562    +  misc_feature   bom (fragment): basis of mobility region from pBR322
   2667..2771    +  promoter       AmpR promoter: bla
   2772..3632    +  CDS            AmpR: β-lactamase; bla; confers resistance to ampicillin, carbenicillin, and related antibiotics
   3803..4391    +  rep_origin     ori: high-copy-number ColE1/pMB1/pBR322/pUC origin of replication
   4577..4628    -  misc_feature   bom (fragment): basis of mobility region from pBR322
   4635..4712    +  promoter       lacIq promoter: lacI (mutant); In the lacIq allele, a single base change in the promoter boosts expression of the lacI gene about 10-fold.
   4713..5795    +  CDS            lacI: lac repressor; lacI; The lac repressor binds to the lac operator to inhibit transcription in E. coli. This inhibition can be relieved by adding lactose or isopropyl-β-D-thiogalactopyranoside (IPTG).
   5808..5829    +  protein_bind   CAP binding site: CAP binding activates transcription in the presence of cAMP. E. coli catabolite activator protein
   5844..5874    +  promoter       lac promoter: promoter for the E. coli lac operon
   5882..5898    +  protein_bind   lac operator: The lac repressor binds to the lac operator to inhibit transcription in E. coli. This inhibition can be relieved by adding lactose or isopropyl-β-D-thiogalactopyranoside (IPTG). lac repressor encoded by lacI
   5918..6091    +  CDS            lacZα: LacZα fragment of β-galactosidase; lacZ fragment
