[The description below was written by a language model from this plasmid's Addgene catalogue record and pLannotate feature annotations shown in this document.]
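Description:
pGEX-parkin L107K is a bacterial expression plasmid built on the pGEX-6P-1 backbone for producing human parkin (PRKN, also known as PARK2), an E3 ubiquitin ligase, as a glutathione S-transferase fusion in E. coli. The parkin coding sequence was made by gene synthesis with codon usage optimised for E. coli. It carries a leucine-to-lysine substitution at residue 107, which the record describes as a mutation of the ACT element. The depositor notes BamHI and XhoI as the cloning sites, without confirming that they remain intact.

In the 6,364 nt sequence, a tac promoter followed by a lac operator drives the Schistosoma japonicum GST open reading frame, and the parkin CDS lies a short linker downstream on the same strand. GST is therefore N-terminal to parkin in the translated fusion, even though the catalogue field lists the tag as "C terminal on backbone". The linker region is not annotated, so the record does not explicitly show a protease cleavage site there. A lacI gene under the lacIq promoter supplies lac repressor from the plasmid itself, keeping the tac promoter off until it is induced with IPTG. The plasmid is maintained through a ColE1/pMB1-type origin and selected with ampicillin via the β-lactamase gene. The repository lists it as low copy. Short rop and bom fragments and a lac promoter/lacZα segment are backbone remnants.

The construct is intended for recombinant expression of the L107K parkin variant, and the GST moiety would allow affinity purification. The associated work concerns hyperactive variants of human parkin.
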