Addgene plasmid #227363: pGEX-parkin L107K
Purpose: For bacterial expression of parkin with a mutated ACT.
Depositing lab: Kalle Gehring. Depositing organization: McGill University. Publication: Naturally occurring hyperactive variants of human parkin. Huq TS, Luo J, Fakih R, Sauve V, Gehring K. Commun Biol. 2024 Aug 8;7(1):961. doi: 10.1038/s42003-024-06656-x. PubMed 39117722.
Backbone
  Vector backbone: pGEX-6P-1
  Backbone manufacturer: Amersham
  Vector type: Bacterial Expression
Growth in bacteria
  Bacterial resistance: Ampicillin, 100 μg/mL
  Growth temperature: 37°C
  Growth strain: DH5alpha
  Copy number: Low Copy
Gene/Insert
  Gene/Insert name: Parkin L107K (alt name: PARK2)
  Species: H. sapiens (human)
  Mutation: Codon usage optimized for E.coli expression. Changed leucine 107 to lysine.
  Entrez Gene: PRKN (a.k.a. AR-JP, LPRS2, PARK2, PDJ)
  Tag / fusion protein: GST (C terminal on backbone)
  Cloning method: Gene Synthesis
  Sequencing primers: 5′ pGEXF; 3′ pGEXR
Terms and licenses: Academic/Nonprofit Terms; Industry Terms: Not Available to Industry
Depositor comments: 5' Cloning Site: BamHI (unknown if destroyed), 3' Cloning Site: XhoI (unknown if destroyed).
How to cite: pGEX-parkin L107K was a gift from Kalle Gehring (Addgene plasmid # 227363 ; http://n2t.net/addgene:227363 ; RRID:Addgene_227363)
